>Addgene plasmid #129978 | pRDAX-438 C-Tag Venus210[2] L10 FKBP mCherry | depositor full sequence | sequence record 249356 | Full Sequence
GCCTGCCTCCAGGCCTCAATATTGGCCATTAGCCATATTATTCATTGGTTATATAGCATAAATCAATATT
GGCTATTGGCCATTGCATACGTTGTATCTATATCATAATATGTACATTTATATTGGCTCATGTCCAATAT
GACCGCCATGTTGGCATTGATTATTGACTAGTTATTAATAGTAATCAATTACGGGGTCATTAGTTCATAG
CCCATATATGGAGTTCCGCGTTACATAACTTACGGTAAATGGCCCGCCTGGCTGACCGCCCAACGACCCC
CGCCCATTGACGTCAATAATGACGTATGTTCCCATAGTAACGCCAATAGGGACTTTCCATTGACGTCAAT
GGGTGGAGTATTTACGGTAAACTGCCCACTTGGCAGTACATCAAGTGTATCATATGCCAAGTCCGCCCCC
TATTGACGTCAATGACGGTAAATGGCCCGCCTGGCATTATGCCCAGTACATGACCTTACGGGACTTTCCT
ACTTGGCAGTACATCTACGTATTAGTCATCGCTATTACCATGGTGATGCGGTTTTGGCAGTACACCAATG
GGCGTGGATAGCGGTTTGACTCACGGGGATTTCCAAGTCTCCACCCCATTGACGTCAATGGGAGTTTGTT
TTGGCACCAAAATCAACGGGACTTTCCAAAATGTCGTAATAACCCCGCCCCGTTGACGCAAATGGGCGGT
AGGCGTGTACGGTGGGAGGTCTATATAAGCAGAGCTCGTTTAGTGAACCGTCAGATCACTAGAAGCTTTA
TTGCGGTAGTTTATCACAGTTAAATTGCTAACGCAGTCAGTGCTTCTGACACAACAGTCTCGAACTTAAG
CTGCAGAAGTTGGTCGTGAGGCACTGGGCAGGTAAGTATCAAGGTTACAAGACAGGTTTAAGGAGACCAA
TAGAAACTGGGCTTGTCGAGACAGAGAAGACTCTTGCGTTTCTGATAGGCACCTATTGGTCTTACTGACA
TCCACTTTGCCTTTCTCTCCACAGGTGTCCACTCCCAGGCCACCATGGGAGTGCAGGTGGAAACCATCTC
CCCAGGAGACGGGCGCACCTTCCCCAAGCGCGGCCAGACCTGCGTGGTGCACTACACCGGGATGCTTGAA
GATGGAAAGAAATTTGATTCCTCCCGGGACAGAAACAAGCCCTTTAAGTTTATGCTAGGCAAGCAGGAGG
TGATCCGAGGCTGGGAAGAAGGGGTTGCCCAGATGAGTGTGGGTCAGAGAGCCAAACTGACTATATCTCC
AGATTATGCCTATGGTGCCACTGGGCACCCAGGCATCATCCCACCACATGCCACTCTCGTCTTCGATGTG
GAGCTTCTAAAACTGGAAGGGAGCTCTGCCAGCGGTGGCAGCACCAGTGATCCCAATGAGAAGAGGGACC
ATATGGTACTGCTCGAATTCGTGACTGCAGCAGGCATTACCCTTGGGATGGATGAACTTTATAAGTAAGA
ATTCAGATCCGCCCCTCTCCCTCCCCCCCCCCTAACGTTACTGGCCGAAGCCGCTTGGAATAAGGCCGGT
GTGCGTTTGTCTATATGTTATTTTCCACCATATTGCCGTCTTTTGGCAATGTGAGGGCCCGGAAACCTGG
CCCTGTCTTCTTGACGAGCATTCCTAGGGGTCTTTCCCCTCTCGCCAAAGGAATGCAAGGTCTGTTGAAT
GTCGTGAAGGAAGCAGTTCCTCTGGTAGCTTCTTGAAGACAAACAACGTCTGTAGCGACCCTTTGCAGGC
AGCGGAACCCCCCACCTGGCGACAGGTGCCTCTGCGGCCAAAAGCCACGTGTATAAGATACACCTGCAAA
GGCGGCACAACCCCAGTGCCACGTTGTGAGTTGGATAGTTGTGGAAAGAGTCAAATGGCTCTCCTCAAGC
GTATTCAACAAGGGGCTGAAGGATGCCCAGAAGGTACCCCATTGTATGGGATCTGATCTGGGGCCTCGGT
ACACATGCTTTACATGTGTTTAGTCGAGGTTAAAAAAACGTCTAGGCCCCCCGAACCACGGGGACGTGGT
TTTCCTTTGAAAAACACGATGATAATATGGCCACAACCATGGTGAGCAAGGGCGAGGAGGATAACATGGC
CATCATCAAGGAGTTCATGCGCTTCAAGGTGCACATGGAGGGCTCCGTGAACGGCCACGAGTTCGAGATC
GAGGGCGAGGGCGAGGGCCGCCCCTACGAGGGCACCCAGACCGCCAAGCTGAAGGTGACCAAGGGTGGCC
CCCTGCCCTTCGCCTGGGACATCCTGTCCCCTCAGTTCATGTACGGCTCCAAGGCCTACGTGAAGCACCC
CGCCGACATCCCCGACTACTTGAAGCTGTCCTTCCCCGAGGGCTTCAAGTGGGAGCGCGTGATGAACTTC
GAGGACGGCGGCGTGGTGACCGTGACCCAGGACTCCTCCCTGCAGGACGGCGAGTTCATCTACAAGGTGA
AGCTGCGCGGCACCAACTTCCCCTCCGACGGCCCCGTAATGCAGAAGAAGACCATGGGCTGGGAGGCCTC
CTCCGAGCGGATGTACCCCGAGGACGGCGCCCTGAAGGGCGAGATCAAGCAGAGGCTGAAGCTGAAGGAC
GGCGGCCACTACGACGCTGAGGTCAAGACCACCTACAAGGCCAAGAAGCCCGTGCAGCTGCCCGGCGCCT
ACAACGTCAACATCAAGTTGGACATCACCTCCCACAACGAGGACTACACCATCGTGGAACAGTACGAACG
CGCCGAGGGCCGCCACTCCACCGGCGGCATGGACGAGCTGTACAAGTAAACCGGTGCTCGAGGTACCGAT
GAATAGCTAAGGTCGAGGCCGCAGGTAAGTATCAAGGTTACAAGACAGGTTTAAGGAGACCAATAGAAAC
TGGGCTTGTCGAGACAGAGAAGACTCTTGCGTTTCTGATAGGCACCTATTGGTCTTACTGACATCCACTT
TGCCTTTCTCTCCACAGGTGTCGACAATCAACCTCTGGATTACAAAATTTGTGAAAGATTGACTGGTATT
CTTAACTATGTTGCTCCTTTTACGCTATGTGGATACGCTGCTTTAATGCCTTTGTATCATGCTATTGCTT
CCCGTATGGCTTTCATTTTCTCCTCCTTGTATAAATCCTGGTTGCTGTCTCTTTATGAGGAGTTGTGGCC
CGTTGTCAGGCAACGTGGCGTGGTGTGCACTGTGTTTGCTGACGCAACCCCCACTGGTTGGGGCATTGCC
ACCACCTGTCAGCTCCTTTCCGGGACTTTCGCTTTCCCCCTCCCTATTGCCACGGCGGAACTCATCGCCG
CCTGCCTTGCCCGCTGCTGGACAGGGGCTCGGCTGTTGGGCACTGACAATTCCGTGGTGTTGTCGGGGAA
GCTGACGTCCTTTCCATGGCTGCTCGCCTGTGTTGCCACCTGGATTCTGCGCGGGACGTCCTTCTGCTAC
GTCCCTTCGGCCCTCAATCCAGCGGACCTTCCTTCCCGCGGCCTGCTGCCGGCTCTGCGGCCTCTTCCGC
GTCTTCGCCTTCGCCCTCAGACGAGTCGGATCTCCCTTTGGGCCGCCTCCCCGCCTGGAATTCGAGCTCG
GTACGATCAGCCTCGACTGTGCCTTCTAGTTGCCAGCCATCTGTTGTTTGCCCCTCCCCCGTGCCTTCCT
TGACCCTGGAAGGTGCCACTCCCACTGTCCTTTCCTAATAAAATGAGGAAATTGCATCGCATTGTCTGAG
TAGGTGTCATTCTATTCTGGGGGGTGGGGTGGGGCAGGACAGCAAGGGGGAGGATTGGGAAGACAATAGC
CCAGCTTTTGTTCCCTTTAGTGAGGGTTAATTGCGCGCTTGGCGTAATCATGGTCATAGCTGTTTCCTGT
GTGAAATTGTTATCCGCTAATTCACTCCTCAGGTGCAGGCTGCCTATCAGAAGGTGGTGGCTGGTGTGGC
CAATGCCCTGGCTCACAAATACCACTGAGATCTTTTTCCCTCTGCCAAAAATTATGGGGACATCATGAAG
CCCCTTGAGCATCTGACTTCTGGCTAATAAAGGAAATTTATTTTCATTGCAATAGTGTGTTGGAATTTTT
TGTGTCTCTCACTCGGAAGGACATATGGGAGGGCAAATCATTTAAAACATCAGAATGAGTATTTGGTTTA
GAGTTTGGCAACATATGCCCATATGCTGGCTGCCATGAACAAAGGTTGGCTATAAAGAGGTCATCAGTAT
ATGAAACAGCCCCCTGCTGTCCATTCCTTATTCCATAGAAAAGCCTTGACTTGAGGTTAGATTTTTTTTA
TATTTTGTTTTGTGTTATTTTTTTCTTTAACATCCCTAAAATTTTCCTTACATGTTTTACTAGCCAGATT
TTTCCTCCTCTCCTGACTACTCCCAGTCATAGCTGTCCCTCTTCTCTTATGGAGATCGGCCGGCCGCCGG
CGTCGACGCGCGCGGCCGCGGCGCGCCGTTGCTGGCGTTTTTCCATAGGCTCCGCCCCCCTGACGAGCAT
CACAAAAATCGACGCTCAAGTCAGAGGTGGCGAAACCCGACAGGACTATAAAGATACCAGGCGTTTCCCC
CTGGAAGCTCCCTCGTGCGCTCTCCTGTTCCGACCCTGCCGCTTACCGGATACCTGTCCGCCTTTCTCCC
TTCGGGAAGCGTGGCGCTTTCTCATAGCTCACGCTGTAGGTATCTCAGTTCGGTGTAGGTCGTTCGCTCC
AAGCTGGGCTGTGTGCACGAACCCCCCGTTCAGCCCGACCGCTGCGCCTTATCCGGTAACTATCGTCTTG
AGTCCAACCCGGTAAGACACGACTTATCGCCACTGGCAGCAGCCACTGGTAACAGGATTAGCAGAGCGAG
GTATGTAGGCGGTGCTACAGAGTTCTTGAAGTGGTGGCCTAACTACGGCTACACTAGAAGAACAGTATTT
GGTATCTGCGCTCTGCTGAAGCCAGTTACCTTCGGAAAAAGAGTTGGTAGCTCTTGATCCGGCAAACAAA
CCACCGCTGGTAGCGGTGGTTTTTTTGTTTGCAAGCAGCAGATTACGCGCAGAAAAAAAGGATCTCAAGA
AGATCCTTTGATCTTTTCTACGGGGTCTGACGCTCAGTGGAACGAAAACTCACGTTAAGGGATTTTGGTC
ATGAGATTATCAAAAAGGATCTTCACCTAGATCCTTTTAAATTAAAAATGAAGTTTTAAATCAATCTAAA
GTATATATGAGTAAACTTGGTCTGACAGTTACCAATGCTTAATCAGTGAGGCACCTATCTCAGCGATCTG
TCTATTTCGTTCATCCATAGTTGCCTGACTCCCCGTCGTGTAGATAACTACGATACGGGAGGGCTTACCA
TCTGGCCCCAGTGCTGCAATGATACCGCGAGACCCACGCTCACCGGCTCCAGATTTATCAGCAATAAACC
AGCCAGCCGGAAGGGCCGAGCGCAGAAGTGGTCCTGCAACTTTATCCGCCTCCATCCAGTCTATTAATTG
TTGCCGGGAAGCTAGAGTAAGTAGTTCGCCAGTTAATAGTTTGCGCAACGTTGTTGCCATTGCTACAGGC
ATCGTGGTGTCACGCTCGTCGTTTGGTATGGCTTCATTCAGCTCCGGTTCCCAACGATCAAGGCGAGTTA
CATGATCCCCCATGTTGTGCAAAAAAGCGGTTAGCTCCTTCGGTCCTCCGATCGTTGTCAGAAGTAAGTT
GGCCGCAGTGTTATCACTCATGGTTATGGCAGCACTGCATAATTCTCTTACTGTCATGCCATCCGTAAGA
TGCTTTTCTGTGACTGGTGAGTACTCAACCAAGTCATTCTGAGAATAGTGTATGCGGCGACCGAGTTGCT
CTTGCCCGGCGTCAATACGGGATAATACCGCGCCACATAGCAGAACTTTAAAAGTGCTCATCATTGGAAA
ACGTTCTTCGGGGCGAAAACTCTCAAGGATCTTACCGCTGTTGAGATCCAGTTCGATGTAACCCACTCGT
GCACCCAACTGATCTTCAGCATCTTTTACTTTCACCAGCGTTTCTGGGTGAGCAAAAACAGGAAGGCAAA
ATGCCGCAAAAAAGGGAATAAGGGCGACACGGAAATGTTGAATACTCATACTCTTCCTTTTTCAATATTA
TTGAAGCATTTATCAGGGTTATTGTCTCATGAGCGGATACATATTTGAATGTATTTAGAAAAATAAACAA
ATAGGGGTTCCGCGCACATTTCCCCGAAAAGTGCCACCTGACGTCTAAGAAACCATTATTATCATGACAT
TAACCTATAAAAATAGGCGTATCACGAGGCCCTTTCGTCTACGCGCGCGCCGGCGGCGCGCCGTCGACGG
CCGGCCGCGGCCGC
Features (pLannotate 1.2.2; 17 found; start..end, strand, type, name):
    155..532     +  enhancer       CMV enhancer: human cytomegalovirus immediate early enhancer
    534..733     +  promoter       CMV promoter: human cytomegalovirus (CMV) immediate early promoter
    872..1004    +  intron         chimeric intron: chimera between introns from human β-globin and immunoglobulin heavy chain genes
   1025..1348    +  CDS            FKBP1A: FKB1A_HUMAN - Also known as FKBP1, FKBP12. Experimental evidence at protein level: Swiss-Prot protein existence level 1. Keeps in an inactive conformation TGFBR1, the TGF-beta type I serine/threonine kinase receptor, preventing TGF-beta receptor activation in absence of ligand. Recruits SMAD7 to ACVR1B which prevents the association of SMAD2 and SMAD3 with the activin receptor complex, thereby blocking the activin signal. May modulate the RYR1 calcium channel activity. PPIases accelerate the folding of proteins. It catalyzes the cis-trans isomerization of proline imidic peptide bonds in oligop
   1379..1465    +  CDS            Sapphire (fragment): Sapphire is a basic (constitutively fluorescent) long stokes shift fluorescent protein published in 1998, derived from Aequorea victoria. It is reported to be a rapidly-maturing weak dimer with low acid sensitivity.
   1482..2068    +  misc_feature   IRES2: internal ribosome entry site (IRES) of the encephalomyocarditis virus (EMCV)
   2069..2776    +  CDS            mCherry: mCherry is a basic (constitutively fluorescent) red fluorescent protein published in 2004, derived from Discosoma sp.. It is reported to be a very rapidly-maturing monomer with low acid sensitivity.
   2825..2957    +  intron         chimeric intron: chimera between introns from human β-globin and immunoglobulin heavy chain genes
   2966..3554    +  misc_feature   WPRE: woodchuck hepatitis virus posttranscriptional regulatory element
   3558..3574    +  misc_feature   MCS (fragment): pUC18/19 multiple cloning site
   3587..3698    +  polyA_signal   bGH poly(A) signal: bovine growth hormone polyadenylation signal
   3794..3812    -  promoter       T3 promoter: promoter for bacteriophage T3 RNA polymerase
   3871..3945    +  CDS            HBB (fragment): HBB_PONPY - Experimental evidence at transcript level: Swiss-Prot protein existence level 2. Involved in oxygen transport from the lung to the various peripheral tissues. From Pongo pygmaeus (Bornean orangutan).
   4016..4071    +  polyA_signal   β-globin poly(A) signal: rabbit β-globin polyadenylation signal (Gil and Proudfoot, 1987)
   4450..5038    -  rep_origin     ori: high-copy-number ColE1/pMB1/pBR322/pUC origin of replication
   5209..6069    -  CDS            AmpR: β-lactamase; bla; confers resistance to ampicillin, carbenicillin, and related antibiotics
   6070..6174    -  promoter       AmpR promoter: bla
