[The description below was written by a language model from this plasmid's Addgene catalogue record and pLannotate feature annotations shown in this document.]
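Description:
pRDAX-438 C-Tag Venus210[2] L10 FKBP mCherry is a custom-built mammalian expression plasmid of about 6.3 kb, designed as a component of a protein–protein interaction assay based on bimolecular or trimolecular fluorescence complementation (BiFC/TriFC). It is maintained in E. coli at high copy through a ColE1/pUC-type origin and is selected with ampicillin via the β-lactamase gene and its own promoter.

The expression unit is driven by the human CMV immediate-early enhancer and promoter, followed by a chimeric β-globin/immunoglobulin intron that promotes efficient processing of the transcript. The first open reading frame encodes FKBP. The catalogue lists it as mouse, whereas the automated annotation matched it to human FKBP1A (FKBP12); the two orthologues are closely related, so this does not settle the species. Just downstream is a short Aequorea GFP-family fragment of under 90 nt, annotated as Sapphire. Judging from the plasmid name, this is most likely the small C-terminal Venus fragment (split at about residue 210), fused to the C-terminus of FKBP through a linker ("L10"). This fragment is expected to be non-fluorescent alone and to reconstitute Venus only when brought together with complementary fragments carried by interacting partners.

An EMCV IRES then directs translation of mCherry from the same transcript, giving an independent red marker for transfection and expression level. A second copy of the chimeric intron, a WPRE and the bGH polyadenylation signal complete the cassette. Further downstream are a T3 promoter, a β-globin fragment and a rabbit β-globin poly(A) signal, probably backbone remnants. FKBP is commonly used in ligand-induced dimerisation, so this construct may be a control or reference partner, although the record does not say so.
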