Addgene plasmid #129978: pRDAX-438 C-Tag Venus210[2] L10 FKBP mCherry
Purpose: PPI (BiFC/TriFC) assay vector
Depositing lab: Gary Lewin. Depositing organization: Max-Delbrueck-Centrum fuer Molekulare Medizin (MDC).
Backbone
  Vector backbone: custom built
  Vector type: Mammalian Expression
Growth in bacteria
  Bacterial resistance: Ampicillin, 100 μg/mL
  Growth temperature: 37°C
  Growth strain: DH5alpha
  Copy number: High Copy
Gene/Insert
  Gene/Insert name: FKBP
  Species: M. musculus (mouse)
  Cloning method: Restriction Enzyme; 5′ cloning site unknown (unknown if destroyed); 3′ cloning site unknown (unknown if destroyed)
Terms and licenses: Academic/Nonprofit Terms; Industry Terms: Not Available to Industry
How to cite: pRDAX-438 C-Tag Venus210[2] L10 FKBP mCherry was a gift from Gary Lewin (Addgene plasmid # 129978 ; http://n2t.net/addgene:129978 ; RRID:Addgene_129978)
